>Addgene plasmid #207070 | ClhN-p500-Erg6-V5-APEX2-URA | addgene full sequence | sequence record 422540 | Addgene NGS Result
GAACGCGGCCGCCAGCTGAAGCTTCTTACTATTTTTGAAAAGATGCAACAGGGTAAGATCAGCAAAATTT
AGGGCCGAACAAAGCCCCGATCTTCGTATATGGTACCTCGTTCCCGTACTTATTTTCAATTTTTGGCGTC
GTTTACTGCCGTTTCCGATAAATACAAAAAAGTTTTCGAGAAGCGAGAGTAAGTGAGGAGCAGACAATGT
ATTATTCACTGTAAACTGCTCCACTTCGTCTCAATGGTACACTTCATTTTTATCGCCTTACGAAGCATGC
GTTTTATGCGAAGATTGGTGAGAAACCTCCAATACTTGCTGTTGCCGATAACTTCTTCATTGCTTTTTAT
ATAGTTCGGGTGTTTTCTCCTATCCTCTGCTGCTCTCTTTTTCTTTCCATTCGTCTTTGTAATTTATAAG
CTGTTAATTTTCATTCAAGTTTCCCTTATCTGTTTTACTTTCGATTTAAGTTTTACATAATTTAAAAAAA
CAAGAATAAAATAATAATATAGTAGGCAGCATAAGATGAGTGAAACAGAATTGAGAAAAAGACAGGCCCA
ATTCACTAGGGAGTTACATGGTGATGATATTGGTAAAAAGACAGGTTTGAGTGCATTGATGTCGAAGAAC
AACTCTGCCCAAAAGGAAGCCGTTCAGAAGTACTTGAGAAATTGGGATGGTAGAACCGATAAAGATGCCG
AAGAACGTCGTCTTGAGGATTATAATGAAGCCACACATTCCTACTATAACGTCGTTACAGATTTCTATGA
ATATGGTTGGGGTTCCTCTTTCCATTTCAGCAGATTTTATAAAGGTGAGAGTTTCGCTGCCTCGATAGCA
AGACATGAACATTATTTAGCTTACAAGGCTGGTATTCAAAGAGGCGATTTAGTTCTCGACGTTGGTTGTG
GTGTTGGGGGCCCAGCAAGAGAGATTGCAAGATTTACCGGTTGTAACGTCATCGGTCTAAACAATAACGA
TTACCAAATTGCCAAGGCAAAATATTACGCTAAAAAATACAATTTGAGTGACCAAATGGACTTTGTAAAG
GGTGATTTCATGAAAATGGATTTCGAAGAAAACACTTTCGACAAAGTTTATGCAATTGAGGCCACATGTC
ACGCTCCAAAATTAGAAGGTGTATACAGCGAAATCTACAAGGTTTTGAAACCGGGTGGTACCTTTGCTGT
TTACGAATGGGTAATGACTGATAAATATGACGAAAACAATCCTGAACATAGAAAGATCGCTTATGAAATT
GAACTAGGTGATGGTATCCCAAAGATGTTCCATGTCGACGTGGCTAGGAAAGCATTGAAGAACTGTGGTT
TCGAAGTCCTCGTTAGCGAAGACCTGGCGGACAATGATGATGAAATCCCTTGGTATTACCCATTAACTGG
TGAGTGGAAGTACGTTCAAAACTTAGCTAATTTGGCCACATTTTTCAGAACTTCTTACTTGGGTAGACAA
TTTACTACAGCAATGGTTACTGTAATGGAAAAATTAGGTCTAGCCCCAGAAGGTTCCAAGGAAGTTACTG
CTGCTCTAGAAAATGCTGCGGTTGGTTTAGTTGCCGGTGGTAAGTCCAAGTTATTCACTCCAATGATGCT
TTTCGTCGCTAGGAAGCCAGAAAACGCCGAAACCCCCTCCCAAACTTCCCAAGAAGCAACTCAAGGTAAA
CCAATTCCAAATCCATTGTTGGGTTTGGATTCTACTGGAAAGTCTTACCCAACTGTGAGTGCTGATTACC
AGGACGCCGTTGAGAAGGCGAAGAAGAAGCTCAGAGGCTTCATCGCTGAGAAGAGATGCGCTCCTCTAAT
GCTCCGTTTGGCATTCCACTCTGCTGGAACCTTTGACAAGGGCACGAAGACCGGTGGACCCTTCGGAACC
ATCAAGCACCCTGCCGAACTGGCTCACAGCGCTAACAACGGTCTTGACATCGCTGTTAGGCTTTTGGAGC
CACTCAAGGCGGAGTTCCCTATTTTGAGCTACGCCGATTTCTACCAGTTGGCTGGCGTTGTTGCCGTTGA
GGTCACGGGTGGACCTAAGGTTCCATTCCACCCTGGAAGAGAGGACAAGCCTGAGCCACCACCAGAGGGT
CGCTTGCCCGATCCCACTAAGGGTTCTGACCATTTGAGAGATGTGTTTGGCAAAGCTATGGGGCTTACTG
ACCAAGATATCGTTGCTCTATCTGGGGGTCACACTATTGGAGCTGCACACAAGGAGCGTTCTGGATTTGA
GGGTCCCTGGACCTCTAATCCTCTTATTTTCGACAACTCATACTTCACGGAGTTGTTGAGTGGTGAGAAG
GAAGGTCTCCTTCAGCTACCTTCTGACAAGGCTCTTTTGTCTGACCCTGTATTCCGCCCTCTCGTTGACA
AATATGCAGCGGACGAAGATGCCTTCTTTGCTGATTACGCTGAGGCTCACCAAAAGCTTTCCGAGCTTGG
GTTTGCTGATGCCCTGCAGCTGCCTCCCCTGGAGCGCCTGACCCTGGACGCTCAGTGCAGATCTTAGCCT
AGGTGAGGCGCGCCACTTCTAAATAAGCGAATTTCTTATGATTTATGATTTTTATTATTAAATAAGTTAT
AAAAAAAATAAGTGTATACAAATTTTAAAGTGACTCTTAGGTTTTAAAACGAAAATTCTTATTCTTGAGT
AACTCTTTCCTGTAGGTCAGGTTGCTTTCTCAGGTATAGTATGAGGTCGCTCTTATTGACCACACCTCTA
CCGGCAGATCCGCTAGGGATAACAGGGTAATATCTGCAGGTCGACAACCCTTAATATAACTTCGTATAAT
GTATGCTATACGAAGTTATTAGGTCTAGAGATCCCAATACAACAGATCACGTGATCTTTTTGTAAGATGA
AGTTGAAGTAGTGTTGCACCGTGCCAATGCAGGTGGCTATTAGATTAAATATGTGATTTGTTCTATTAAG
TTTCCTGTATAATTAATGGGGAGCGCTGATTCTCTTTTGGTACGCTTCCCATCCAGCATTTCTGTATCTT
TCACCTTCAACCTTAGGATCTCTACCCTTGGCGAAAAGTCCTCTGCCAACAATGATGATATCTGATCCAC
CACTTACAACTTCGTCGACGGTTCTGTACTGCTGACCCAATGCATCGCCTTTGTCGTCTAAACCTACACC
TGGGGTCATGATTAGCCAATCAAACCCTTCTTCTCTTCCTCCCATATCGTTCTGAGCAATGAACCCAATA
ACGAAATCTTTATCACTCTTTGCAATATCAACGGTACCCTTAGTATATTCACCGTGTGCTAGAGAACCCT
TGGAAGACAATTCAGCAAGCATCAATAATCCCCTTGGTTCTTTGGTGACCTCTTGCGCACCTTGTTTCAA
GCCAGCAACAATACCAGCACCAGTAACCCCGTGGGCGTTGGTGATATCAGACCATTCTGCGATACGGTAA
ACGCCCGATGTATATTGTAATTTGACTGTGTTACCGATATCGGCGAATTTTCTGTCCTCAAATATCAAGA
ACTTGTATTTCTCTGCCAATGCTTTCAATGGAACGACAGTACCCTCATAACTGAAATCATCCAAGATATC
AACGTGTGTTTTCAAAAGGCAAATGTATGGACCCAACGTTTCAACAAGTTTCAATAGCTCATCAGTCGAA
CGAACGTCAAGAGAAGCACACAAATTGGTCTTCTTTTCATCCATTAAACGTAAAAGTTTCGATGCAACCG
GACTTGCATGAGTCTCAGCTCTACTGGTATATGATTTTGTGGACATGGTGCAACTAATTGACGGGAGTGT
ATTGACGCTGGCGTACTGGCTTTCACAAAATGGCCCAATCACAACCACATCTTAGATAGTTGAAATGACT
TTAGATAACATCAATTGAGATGAGCTTAATCATGTCAAAGCTAAAAGTGTCACCATGAACGACAATTCTT
AAGCAAATCACGTGATATAGATCCACGAATAACCACCATTTGATGCTCGAGGCAAGTAATGTGTGTAAAA
AAATGCGTTACCACCATCCAATGCAGACCGATCTTCTACCCAGAATCACATATATTTATGTACCGAGTAC
CTTTTTTCTATCTTCCAATTGCTTCTCCCATATGATTGTCTCCGTAAGCTCGAAATTTCTAAGTTGGATT
TTAATCTTCACGCAGGATGACAGTTCGATGAGCTTCTGAGGAGTGTTTAGAACATAATCATTTATCCATG
GTCTATCTCTTCTTGTCGCTTTTTCTCCTCGATAGAACCTAAATAAAACGAGCTCTCGAGAACCCTTAAT
ATAACTTCGTATAATGTATGCTATACGAAGTTATTAGGTGATATCAGATCCACTAGTGGCCTATGCGGCC
GCGGATCTGCCGGTCTCCCTATAGTGAGTCGTATTAATTTCGATAAGCCAGGTTAACCTGCATTAATGAA
TCGGCCAACGCGCGGGGAGAGGCGGTTTGCGTATTGGGCGCTCTTCCGCTTCCTCGCTCACTGACTCGCT
GCGCTCGGTCGTTCGGCTGCGGCGAGCGGTATCAGCTCACTCAAAGGCGGTAATACGGTTATCCACAGAA
TCAGGGGATAACGCAGGAAAGAACATGTGAGCAAAAGGCCAGCAAAAGGCCAGGAACCGTAAAAAGGCCG
CGTTGCTGGCGTTTTTCCATAGGCTCCGCCCCCCTGACGAGCATCACAAAAATCGACGCTCAAGTCAGAG
GTGGCGAAACCCGACAGGACTATAAAGATACCAGGCGTTTCCCCCTGGAAGCTCCCTCGTGCGCTCTCCT
GTTCCGACCCTGCCGCTTACCGGATACCTGTCCGCCTTTCTCCCTTCGGGAAGCGTGGCGCTTTCTCATA
GCTCACGCTGTAGGTATCTCAGTTCGGTGTAGGTCGTTCGCTCCAAGCTGGGCTGTGTGCACGAACCCCC
CGTTCAGCCCGACCGCTGCGCCTTATCCGGTAACTATCGTCTTGAGTCCAACCCGGTAAGACACGACTTA
TCGCCACTGGCAGCAGCCACTGGTAACAGGATTAGCAGAGCGAGGTATGTAGGCGGTGCTACAGAGTTCT
TGAAGTGGTGGCCTAACTACGGCTACACTAGAAGAACAGTATTTGGTATCTGCGCTCTGCTGAAGCCAGT
TACCTTCGGAAAAAGAGTTGGTAGCTCTTGATCCGGCAAACAAACCACCGCTGGTAGCGGTGGTTTTTTT
GTTTGCAAGCAGCAGATTACGCGCAGAAAAAAAGGATCTCAAGAAGATCCTTTGATCTTTTCTACGGGGT
CTGACGCTCAGTGGAACGAAAACTCACGTTAAGGGATTTTGGTCATGAGATTATCAAAAAGGATCTTCAC
CTAGATCCTTTTAAATTAAAAATGAAGTTTTAAATCAATCTAAAGTATATATGAGTAAACTTGGTCTGAC
AGTTACCAATGCTTAATCAGTGAGGCACCTATCTCAGCGATCTGTCTATTTCGTTCATCCATAGTTGCCT
GACTCCCCGTCGTGTAGATAACTACGATACGGGAGGGCTTACCATCTGGCCCCAGTGCTGCAATGATACC
GCGAGACCCACGCTCACCGGCTCCAGATTTATCAGCAATAAACCAGCCAGCCGGAAGGGCCGAGCGCAGA
AGTGGTCCTGCAACTTTATCCGCCTCCATCCAGTCTATTAATTGTTGCCGGGAAGCTAGAGTAAGTAGTT
CGCCAGTTAATAGTTTGCGCAACGTTGTTGCCATTGCTACAGGCATCGTGGTGTCACGCTCGTCGTTTGG
TATGGCTTCATTCAGCTCCGGTTCCCAACGATCAAGGCGAGTTACATGATCCCCCATGTTGTGCAAAAAA
GCGGTTAGCTCCTTCGGTCCTCCGATCGTTGTCAGAAGTAAGTTGGCCGCAGTGTTATCACTCATGGTTA
TGGCAGCACTGCATAATTCTCTTACTGTCATGCCATCCGTAAGATGCTTTTCTGTGACTGGTGAGTACTC
AACCAAGTCATTCTGAGAATAGTGTATGCGGCGACCGAGTTGCTCTTGCCCGGCGTCAATACGGGATAAT
ACCGCGCCACATAGCAGAACTTTAAAAGTGCTCATCATTGGAAAACGTTCTTCGGGGCGAAAACTCTCAA
GGATCTTACCGCTGTTGAGATCCAGTTCGATGTAACCCACTCGTGCACCCAACTGATCTTCAGCATCTTT
TACTTTCACCAGCGTTTCTGGGTGAGCAAAAACAGGAAGGCAAAATGCCGCAAAAAAGGGAATAAGGGCG
ACACGGAAATGTTGAATACTCATACTCTTCCTTTTTCAATATTATTGAAGCATTTATCAGGGTTATTGTC
TCATGAGCGGATACATATTTGAATGTATTTAGAAAAATAAACAAATAGGGGTTCCGCGCACATTTCCCCG
AAAAGTGCCACCTGACGTCTAAGAAACCATTATTATCATGACATTAACCTATAAAAATAGGCGTATCACG
AGGCCCTTTCGTCTCGCGCGTTTCGGTGATGACGGTGAAAACCTCTGACACATGCAGCTCCCGGAGACGG
TCACAGCTTGTCTGTAAGCGGATGCCGGGAGCAGACAAGCCCGTCAGGGCGCGTCAGCGGGTGTTGGCGG
GTGTCGGGGCTGGCTTAACTATGCGGCATCAGAGCAGATTGTACTGAGAGTGCACCATATGGACATATTG
TCGTTAGAACGCGGCTACAATTAATACATAACCTTATGTATCATACACATACGATTTAGGTGACACTATA
Features (pLannotate 1.2.2; 16 found; start..end, strand, type, name):
    244..351     +  CDS            YM007_YEAST: Experimental evidence at protein level: Swiss-Prot protein existence level 1. From Saccharomyces cerevisiae (strain ATCC 204508 / S288c) (Baker's yeast).
    526..1674    +  CDS            ERG6: ERG6_YEAST - Also known as ISE1, LIS1, SED6. Experimental evidence at protein level: Swiss-Prot protein existence level 1. Catalyzes the methyl transfer from S-adenosyl-methionine to the C-24 of zymosterol to form fecosterol. From Saccharomyces cerevisiae (strain ATCC 204508 / S288c) (Baker's yeast).
   1717..2463    +  CDS            APEX2: soybean ascorbate peroxidase, engineered to serve as a monomeric tag for electron microscopy and live-cell proteomics (Lam et al., 2015) more active than the original APEX due to the A134P mutation
   2470..2496    +  CDS            NES: nuclear export signal from the HIV Rev protein (Fischer et al., 1995)
   2547..2734    +  terminator     ADH1 terminator: S. cerevisiae ADH1; transcription terminator for the S. cerevisiae alcohol dehydrogenase 1 (ADH1) gene
   2786..2819    -  protein_bind   loxP: Cre-mediated recombination occurs in the 8-bp core sequence (GCATACAT). Cre recombinase
   2971..3756    -  CDS            URA3: PYRF_YEAST - Experimental evidence at protein level: Swiss-Prot protein existence level 1. From Saccharomyces cerevisiae (strain ATCC 204508 / S288c) (Baker's yeast).
   4271..4304    -  protein_bind   loxP: Cre-mediated recombination occurs in the 8-bp core sequence (GCATACAT). Cre recombinase
   4358..4376    -  promoter       T7 promoter: promoter for bacteriophage T7 RNA polymerase
   4398..4451    -  CDS            lacI (fragment): lac repressor; lacI; The lac repressor binds to the lac operator to inhibit transcription in E. coli. This inhibition can be relieved by adding lactose or isopropyl-β-D-thiogalactopyranoside (IPTG).
   4634..5222    -  rep_origin     ori: high-copy-number ColE1/pMB1/pBR322/pUC origin of replication
   5393..6253    -  CDS            AmpR: β-lactamase; bla; confers resistance to ampicillin, carbenicillin, and related antibiotics
   6254..6358    -  promoter       AmpR promoter: bla
   6453..6488    +  CDS            rop (fragment): Rop protein, which maintains plasmids at low copy number; rop
   6590..6641    +  misc_feature   bom (fragment): basis of mobility region from pBR322
   6704..2       +  promoter       SP6 promoter (across the origin): promoter for bacteriophage SP6 RNA polymerase
