[The description below was written by a language model from this plasmid's Addgene catalogue record and pLannotate feature annotations shown in this document.]
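Description:
ClhN-p500-Erg6-V5-APEX2-URA is a yeast expression plasmid built on the ClhN-URA backbone for producing an Erg6–V5–APEX2 fusion in Saccharomyces cerevisiae. In E. coli it is maintained as a high-copy plasmid through a ColE1/pUC-type origin and selected with ampicillin via the β-lactamase gene. The yeast marker is URA3, which complements uracil auxotrophy. It is flanked by two loxP sites, so the marker could be excised by Cre recombinase. The annotated feature table shows no yeast replication origin or centromere (no 2μ or CEN/ARS element), which would be consistent with an integrating design, although the record does not state how the plasmid is maintained in yeast. Short T7 and SP6 promoters and fragments of lacI, rop and bom are backbone remnants.

The payload is the S. cerevisiae ERG6 coding sequence, which encodes the sterol C-24 methyltransferase that converts zymosterol to fecosterol. It is driven by its own promoter, pERG6. The "p500" in the name probably denotes roughly 500 bp of upstream sequence, in line with the position of the ERG6 reading frame and with a small neighbouring yeast ORF annotated in that region. ERG6 is fused at its C terminus to a V5 epitope and APEX2, the engineered monomeric soybean ascorbate peroxidase used as a genetically encoded tag for electron microscopy. An HIV Rev-type nuclear export signal is annotated directly after APEX2, and the cassette ends with the ADH1 terminator. The V5 tag is not annotated separately but would fit in the short gap between ERG6 and APEX2.

The construct belongs to a set of APEX2-based organelle markers for electron microscopy of budding yeast, with Erg6 serving as the lipid droplet marker. The record notes that this version also stains the cell periphery in addition to lipid droplets.
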