Addgene plasmid #207070: ClhN-p500-Erg6-V5-APEX2-URA
Purpose: Expressing p500-Erg6-V5-APEX2. Stains cell peripheral in addition to lipid droplets.
Depositing lab: Zhiping Xie. Depositing organization: Shanghai Jiao Tong University. Publication: A Validated Set of Ascorbate Peroxidase-Based Organelle Markers for Electron Microscopy of Saccharomyces cerevisiae. Li H, He CW, Zhu J, Xie Z. mSphere. 2022 Aug 31;7(4):e0010722. doi: 10.1128/msphere.00107-22. Epub 2022 Jun 21. PubMed 35727034.
Backbone
  Vector backbone: ClhN-URA
  Vector type: Yeast Expression
Growth in bacteria
  Bacterial resistance: Ampicillin, 100 μg/mL
  Growth temperature: 37°C
  Growth strain: DH5alpha
  Copy number: High Copy
Gene/Insert
  Gene/Insert name: Erg6
  Species: S. cerevisiae (budding yeast)
  Promoter: pERG6
  Tag / fusion protein: V5-APEX2 (C terminal on insert)
  Cloning method: Gibson Cloning
Terms and licenses: Academic/Nonprofit Terms; Industry Terms: Not Available to Industry
How to cite: ClhN-p500-Erg6-V5-APEX2-URA was a gift from Zhiping Xie (Addgene plasmid # 207070 ; http://n2t.net/addgene:207070 ; RRID:Addgene_207070)
